>Addgene plasmid #237178 | SRPK1-NanoLuc Fusion Vector | addgene full sequence | sequence record 476604 | Addgene NGS Result
TCAATATTGGCCATTAGCCATATTATTCATTGGTTATATAGCATAAATCAATATTGGCTATTGGCCATTG
CATACGTTGTATCTATATCATAATATGTACATTTATATTGGCTCATGTCCAATATGACCGCCATGTTGGC
ATTGATTATTGACTAGTTATTAATAGTAATCAATTACGGGGTCATTAGTTCATAGCCCATATATGGAGTT
CCGCGTTACATAACTTACGGTAAATGGCCCGCCTGGCTGACCGCCCAACGACCCCCGCCCATTGACGTCA
ATAATGACGTATGTTCCCATAGTAACGCCAATAGGGACTTTCCATTGACGTCAATGGGTGGAGTATTTAC
GGTAAACTGCCCACTTGGCAGTACATCAAGTGTATCATATGCCAAGTCCGCCCCCTATTGACGTCAATGA
CGGTAAATGGCCCGCCTGGCATTATGCCCAGTACATGACCTTACGGGACTTTCCTACTTGGCAGTACATC
TACGTATTAGTCATCGCTATTACCATGGTGATGCGGTTTTGGCAGTACACCAATGGGCGTGGATAGCGGT
TTGACTCACGGGGATTTCCAAGTCTCCACCCCATTGACGTCAATGGGAGTTTGTTTTGGCACCAAAATCA
ACGGGACTTTCCAAAATGTCGTAATAACCCCGCCCCGTTGACGCAAATGGGCGGTAGGCGTGTACGGTGG
GAGGTCTATATAAGCAGAGCTGGTTTAGTGAACCGTCAGATCACTAGAAGCTTTATTGCGGTAGTTTATC
ACAGTTAAATTGCTAACGCAGTCAGTGCTTCTGACACAACAGTCTCGAACTTAAGCTGCAGAAGTTGGTC
GTGAGGCACTGGGCAGGTAAGTATCAAGGTTACAAGACAGGTTTAAGGAGACCAATAGAAACTGGGCTTG
TCGAGACAGAGAAGACTCTTGCGTTTCTGATAGGCACCTATTGGTCTTACTGACATCCACTTTGCCTTTC
TCTCCACAGGTGTCCACTCCCAGTTCAATTACAGCTCTTAAGGCTAGAGTATTAATACGACTCACTATAG
GGCTAGCGATCGCCATGGAGCGGAAAGTGCTTGCGCTCCAGGCCCGAAAGAAAAGGACCAAGGCCAAGAA
GGACAAAGCCCAAAGGAAATCTGAAACTCAGCACCGAGGCTCTGCTCCCCACTCTGAGAGTGATCTACCA
GAGCAGGAAGAGGAGATTCTGGGATCTGATGATGATGAGCAAGAAGATCCTAATGATTATTGTAAAGGAG
GTTATCATCTTGTGAAAATTGGAGATCTATTCAATGGGAGATACCATGTGATCCGAAAGTTAGGCTGGGG
ACACTTTTCAACAGTATGGTTATCATGGGATATTCAGGGGAAGAAATTTGTGGCAATGAAAGTAGTTAAA
AGTGCTGAACATTACACTGAAACAGCACTAGATGAAATCCGGTTGCTGAAGTCAGTTCGCAATTCAGACC
CTAATGATCCAAATAGAGAAATGGTTGTTCAACTACTAGATGACTTTAAAATATCAGGAGTTAATGGAAC
ACATATCTGCATGGTATTTGAAGTTTTGGGGCATCATCTGCTCAAGTGGATCATCAAATCCAATTATCAG
GGGCTTCCACTGCCTTGTGTCAAAAAAATTATTCAGCAAGTGTTACAGGGTCTTGATTATTTACATACCA
AGTGCCGTATCATCCACACTGACATTAAACCAGAGAACATCTTATTGTCAGTGAATGAGCAGTACATTCG
GAGGCTGGCTGCAGAAGCAACAGAATGGCAGCGATCTGGAGCTCCTCCGCCTTCCGGATCTGCAGTCAGT
ACTGCTCCCCAGCCTAAACCAGCTGACAAAATGTCAAAGAATAAGAAGAAGAAATTGAAGAAGAAGCAGA
AGCGCCAGGCAGAATTACTAGAGAAGCGAATGCAGGAAATTGAGGAAATGGAGAAAGAGTCGGGCCCTGG
GCAAAAAAGACCAAACAAGCAAGAAGAATCAGAGAGTCCTGTTGAAAGACCCTTGAAAGAGAACCCACCT
AATAAAATGACCCAAGAAAAACTTGAAGAGTCAAGTACCATTGGCCAGGATCAAACGCTTATGGAACGTG
ATACAGAGGGTGGTGCAGCAGAAATTAATTGCAATGGAGTGATTGAAGTCATTAATTATACTCAGAACAG
TAATAATGAAACATTGAGACATAAAGAGGATCTACATAATGCTAATGACTGTGATGTCCAAAATTTGAAT
CAGGAATCTAGTTTCCTAAGCTCCCAAAATGGAGACAGCAGCACATCTCAAGAAACAGACTCTTGTACAC
CTATAACATCTGAGGTGTCAGACACCATGGTGTGCCAGTCTTCCTCAACTGTAGGTCAGTCATTCAGTGA
ACAACACATTAGCCAACTTCAAGAAAGCATTCGGGCAGAGATACCCTGTGAAGATGAACAAGAGCAAGAA
CATAACGGACCACTGGACAACAAAGGAAAATCCACGGCTGGAAATTTTCTTGTTAATCCCCTTGAGCCAA
AAAATGCAGAAAAGCTCAAGGTGAAGATTGCTGACCTTGGAAATGCTTGTTGGGTGCACAAACATTTCAC
TGAAGATATTCAAACAAGGCAATATCGTTCCTTGGAAGTTCTAATCGGATCTGGCTATAATACCCCTGCT
GACATTTGGAGCACGGCATGCATGGCCTTTGAACTGGCCACAGGTGACTATTTGTTTGAACCTCATTCAG
GGGAAGAGTACACTCGAGATGAAGATCACATTGCATTGATCATAGAACTTCTGGGGAAGGTGCCTCGCAA
GCTCATTGTGGCAGGAAAATATTCCAAGGAATTTTTCACCAAAAAAGGTGACCTGAAACATATCACGAAG
CTGAAACCTTGGGGCCTTTTTGAGGTTCTAGTGGAGAAGTATGAGTGGTCGCAGGAAGAGGCAGCTGGCT
TCACAGATTTCTTACTGCCCATGTTGGAGCTGATCCCTGAGAAGAGAGCCACTGCCGCCGAGTGTCTCCG
GCACCCTTGGCTTAACTCCGTTTCTCTCGGCTCGAGCGGCGTCTTCACACTCGAAGATTTCGTTGGGGAC
TGGCGACAGACAGCCGGCTACAACCTGGACCAAGTCCTTGAACAGGGAGGTGTGTCCAGTTTGTTTCAGA
ATCTCGGGGTGTCCGTAACTCCGATCCAAAGGATTGTCCTGAGCGGTGAAAATGGGCTGAAGATCGACAT
CCATGTCATCATCCCGTATGAAGGTCTGAGCGGCGACCAAATGGGCCAGATCGAAAAAATTTTTAAGGTG
GTGTACCCTGTGGATGATCATCACTTTAAGGTGATCCTGCACTATGGCACACTGGTAATCGACGGGGTTA
CGCCGAACATGATCGACTATTTCGGACGGCCGTATGAAGGCATCGCCGTGTTCGACGGCAAAAAGATCAC
TGTAACAGGGACCCTGTGGAACGGCAACAAAATTATCGACGAGCGCCTGATCAACCCCGACGGCTCCCTG
CTGTTCCGAGTAACCATCAACGGAGTGACCGGCTGGCGGCTGTGCGAACGCATTCTGGCGTAAGGCCGCG
ACTCTAGAGTCGACCTGCAGGCATGCAAGCTGATCCGGCTGCTAACAAAGCCCGAAAGGAAGCTGAGTTG
GCTGCTGCCACCGCTGAGCAATAACTAGCATAACCCCTTGGGGCGGCCGCTTCGAGCAGACATGATAAGA
TACATTGATGAGTTTGGACAAACCACAACTAGAATGCAGTGAAAAAAATGCTTTATTTGTGAAATTTGTG
ATGCTATTGCTTTATTTGTAACCATTATAAGCTGCAATAAACAAGTTAACAACAACAATTGCATTCATTT
TATGTTTCAGGTTCAGGGGGAGATGTGGGAGGTTTTTTTAAGCAAGTAAAACCTCTACAAATGTGGTAAA
ATCGAATTTTAACAAAATATTAACGCTTACAATTTCCTGATGCGGTATTTTCTCCTTACGCATCTGTGCG
GTATTTCACACCGCATACGCGGATCTGCGCAGCACCATGGCCTGAAATAACCTCTGAAAGAGGAACTTGG
TTAGGTACCTTCTGAGGCGGAAAGAACCAGCTGTGGAATGTGTGTCAGTTAGGGTGTGGAAAGTCCCCAG
GCTCCCCAGCAGGCAGAAGTATGCAAAGCATGCATCTCAATTAGTCAGCAACCAGGTGTGGAAAGTCCCC
AGGCTCCCCAGCAGGCAGAAGTATGCAAAGCATGCATCTCAATTAGTCAGCAACCATAGTCCCGCCCCTA
ACTCCGCCCATCCCGCCCCTAACTCCGCCCAGTTCCGCCCATTCTCCGCCCCATGGCTGACTAATTTTTT
TTATTTATGCAGAGGCCGAGGCCGCCTCGGCCTCTGAGCTATTCCAGAAGTAGTGAGGAGGCTTTTTTGG
AGGCCTAGGCTTTTGCAAAAAGCTTAATTAACTGTTGACAATTAATCATCGGCATAGTATATCGGCATAG
TATAATACGACAAGGTGAGGAACTAAACCCAGGAGGCAGATCATGATTGAACAAGATGGATTGCACGCAG
GTTCTCCGGCCGCTTGGGTGGAGAGGCTATTCGGCTATGACTGGGCACAACAGACAATCGGCTGCTCTGA
TGCCGCCGTGTTCCGGCTGTCAGCGCAGGGGCGCCCGGTTCTTTTTGTCAAGACCGACCTGTCCGGTGCC
CTGAATGAACTGCAGGACGAGGCAGCGCGGCTATCGTGGCTGGCCACGACGGGCGTTCCTTGCGCAGCTG
TGCTCGACGTTGTCACTGAAGCGGGAAGGGACTGGCTGCTATTGGGCGAAGTGCCGGGGCAGGATCTCCT
GTCATCTCACCTTGCTCCTGCCGAGAAAGTATCCATCATGGCTGATGCAATGCGGCGGCTGCATACGCTT
GATCCGGCTACCTGCCCATTCGACCACCAAGCGAAACATCGCATCGAGCGAGCACGTACTCGGATGGAAG
CCGGTCTTGTCGATCAGGATGATCTGGACGAAGAGCATCAGGGGCTCGCGCCAGCCGAACTGTTCGCCAG
GCTCAAGGCGCGCATGCCCGACGGCGAGGATCTCGTCGTGACCCATGGCGATGCCTGCTTGCCGAATATC
ATGGTGGAAAATGGCCGCTTTTCTGGATTCATCGACTGTGGCCGGCTGGGTGTGGCGGACCGCTATCAGG
ACATAGCGTTGGCTACCCGTGATATTGCTGAAGAGCTTGGCGGCGAATGGGCTGACCGCTTCCTCGTGCT
TTACGGTATCGCCGCTCCCGATTCGCAGCGCATCGCCTTCTATCGCCTTCTTGACGAGTTCTTCTGAGCG
GGACTCTGGGGTTCGAAATGACCGACCAAGCGACGCCCAACCTGCCATCACGATGGCCGCAATAAAATAT
CTTTATTTTCATTACATCTGTGTGTTGGTTTTTTGTGTGAATCGATAGCGATAAGGATCCTCTTTGCGCT
TGCGTTTTCCCTTGTCCAGATAGCCCAGTAGCTGACATTCATCCGGGGTCAGCACCGTTTCTGCGGACTG
GCTTTCTACCCGGTATCAGCTCACTCAAAGGCGGTAATACGGTTATCCACAGAATCAGGGGATAACGCAG
GAAAGAACATGTGAGCAAAAGGCCAGCAAAAGGCCAGGAACCGTAAAAAGGCCGCGTTGCTGGCGTTTTT
CCATAGGCTCCGCCCCCCTGACGAGCATCACAAAAATCGACGCTCAAGTCAGAGGTGGCGAAACCCGACA
GGACTATAAAGATACCAGGCGTTTCCCCCTGGAAGCTCCCTCGTGCGCTCTCCTGTTCCGACCCTGCCGC
TTACCGGATACCTGTCCGCCTTTCTCCCTTCGGGAAGCGTGGCGCTTTCTCATAGCTCACGCTGTAGGTA
TCTCAGTTCGGTGTAGGTCGTTCGCTCCAAGCTGGGCTGTGTGCACGAACCCCCCGTTCAGCCCGACCGC
TGCGCCTTATCCGGTAACTATCGTCTTGAGTCCAACCCGGTAAGACACGACTTATCGCCACTGGCAGCAG
CCACTGGTAACAGGATTAGCAGAGCGAGGTATGTAGGCGGTGCTACAGAGTTCTTGAAGTGGTGGCCTAA
CTACGGCTACACTAGAAGGACAGTATTTGGTATCTGCGCTCTGCTGAAGCCAGTTACCTTCGGAAAAAGA
GTTGGTAGCTCTTGATCCGGCAAACAAACCACCGCTGGTAGCGGTGGTTTTTTTGTTTGCAAGCAGCAGA
TTACGCGCAGAAAAAAAGGATTTCAAGAAGATCCTTTGATCTTTTCTACGGGGTCTGACGCTCAGTGGAA
CGAAAACTCACGTTAAGGGATTTTGGTCATGAGATTATCAAAAAGGATCTTCACCTAGATCCTTTTATAG
TCCGGAAATACAGGAACGCACGCTGGATGGCCCTTCGCTGGGATGGTGAAACCATGAAAAATGGCAGCTT
CAGTGGATTAAGTGGGGGTAATGTGGCCTGTACCCTCTGGTTGCATAGGTATTCATACGGTTAAAATTTA
TCAGGCGCGATTGCGGCAGTTTTTCGGGTGGTTTGTTGCCATTTTTACCTGTCTGCTGCCGTGATCGCGC
TGAACGCGTTTTAGCGGTGCGTACAATTAAGGGATTATGGTAAATCCACTTACTGTCTGCCCTCGTAGCC
ATCGAGATAAACCGCAGTACTCCGGCCACGATGCGTCCGGCGTAGAGGATCGAGATCT
Features (pLannotate 1.2.2; 20 found; start..end, strand, type, name):
    140..517     +  enhancer       CMV enhancer: human cytomegalovirus immediate early enhancer
    519..718     +  promoter       CMV promoter: human cytomegalovirus (CMV) immediate early promoter
    857..989     +  intron         chimeric intron: chimera between introns from human β-globin and immunoglobulin heavy chain genes
   1033..1051    +  promoter       T7 promoter: promoter for bacteriophage T7 RNA polymerase
   1065..3029    +  CDS            SRPK1: SRPK1_HUMAN - Experimental evidence at protein level: Swiss-Prot protein existence level 1. Serine/arginine-rich protein-specific kinase which specifically phosphorylates its substrates at serine residues located in regions rich in arginine/serine dipeptides, known as RS domains and is involved in the phosphorylation of SR splicing factors and the regulation of splicing. Plays a central role in the regulatory network for splicing, controlling the intranuclear distribution of splicing factors in interphase cells and the reorganization of nuclear speckles during mitosis. Can influence additional
   3051..3563    +  CDS            Nluc: NanoLuc® luciferase human codon-optimized
   3572..3601    +  misc_feature   MCS (fragment): pUC18/19 multiple cloning site
   3608..3657    +  CDS            SET1 (fragment): solubility-enhancement tag derived from T7 phage gene 10B
   3665..3684    +  terminator     T7 terminator (fragment): transcription terminator for bacteriophage T7 RNA polymerase
   3706..3827    -  polyA_signal   SV40 poly(A) signal: SV40 polyadenylation signal
   3850..3918    -  CDS            large T antigen (fragment): large T antigen from SV40 (simian virus 40)
   3923..3955    +  rep_origin     M13 ori (fragment): M13 bacteriophage origin of replication; arrow indicates direction of (+) strand synthesis
   3956..4007    -  misc_feature   bom (fragment): basis of mobility region from pBR322
   4072..4429    +  promoter       SV40 promoter: SV40 enhancer and early promoter
   4444..4491    +  promoter       EM7 promoter: synthetic bacterial promoter&nbsp
   4523..5314    +  CDS            neo: KKA2_KLEPN - Also known as kan, nptII. Experimental evidence at protein level: Swiss-Prot protein existence level 1. Resistance to kanamycin, neomycin, paromomycin, ribostamycin, butirosin and gentamicin B. From Klebsiella pneumoniae.
   5381..5429    +  polyA_signal   poly(A) signal: synthetic polyadenylation signal
   5450..5539    -  CDS            tnpA (fragment): TN5P_ECOLX - Also known as tnp. Experimental evidence at protein level: Swiss-Prot protein existence level 1. Mediates transposition of transposon Tn5 by a 'cut and paste' mechanism. First, the monomeric transposase binds the 19 bp inverted DNA repeats flanking the transposon. Then, dimerization of the DNA- bound transposase creates a synaptic DNA complex. After nicking of the first DNA strand, excision of the transposon proceeds through a series of intermediates. The transposase then mediates the insertion of the transposon at a new site by strand transfer. The activity of the wild- type tran
   5668..6256    -  rep_origin     ori: high-copy-number ColE1/pMB1/pBR322/pUC origin of replication
   6372..6655    +  misc_feature   cer region: ColE1-derived recombination site that helps to maintain plasmids as monomers
