[The description below was written by a language model from this plasmid's Addgene catalogue record and pLannotate feature annotations shown in this document.]
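Description:
SRPK1-NanoLuc Fusion Vector is a mammalian expression plasmid built on the pFC32K Nluc CMV-neo Flexi Vector backbone, sequenced at about 6.7 kb. It is propagated in E. coli from a high-copy ColE1/pUC-type origin under kanamycin selection. A ColE1-derived cer site is also present, which helps resolve plasmid multimers and keep the plasmid monomeric. Resistance comes from a single neo (nptII) gene placed behind tandem SV40 early and bacterial EM7 promoters and followed by a synthetic polyadenylation signal. This arrangement allows the same marker to be expressed in bacteria, giving kanamycin resistance, and in mammalian cells, where neo can support selection with neomycin-class drugs such as G418.

The payload is the human SRPK1 coding sequence, which encodes a serine/arginine-rich protein-specific kinase that phosphorylates RS domains of SR splicing factors and helps regulate splicing. It sits directly upstream of a human codon-optimized NanoLuc luciferase, giving a C-terminal NanoLuc fusion supplied by the backbone. Transcription is driven by the CMV immediate-early enhancer and promoter, followed by a chimeric β-globin/immunoglobulin intron that generally improves mRNA processing and expression, and an SV40 poly(A) signal is annotated downstream of the fusion. A T7 promoter lies just upstream of the open reading frame, which could permit T7 polymerase-driven transcription. Several short annotated fragments (MCS, SET1, T7 terminator, large T antigen, M13 ori, bom, tnpA) appear to be backbone remnants or partial matches rather than functional elements.

The stated purpose is to express the SRPK1-NanoLuc fusion protein in mammalian cells. The small, bright luciferase provides a luminescent handle on the kinase, but the record does not name a specific assay.
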