Addgene plasmid #237178: SRPK1-NanoLuc Fusion Vector
Purpose: Express SRPK1-NanoLuc(R) Fusion Protein in Mammalian Cells under a CMV promoter
Depositing lab: Promega Corporation.
Backbone
  Vector backbone: pFC32K Nluc CMV-neo Flexi(R) Vector
  Vector type: Mammalian Expression
Growth in bacteria
  Bacterial resistance: Kanamycin, 50 μg/mL
  Growth temperature: 37°C
  Growth strain: DH5alpha
  Copy number: High Copy
Gene/Insert
  Gene/Insert name: SRPK1
  Species: H. sapiens (human)
  Entrez Gene: SRPK1 (a.k.a. SFRSK1)
  Promoter: CMV
  Tag / fusion protein: NanoLuc (R) (C terminal on backbone)
  Cloning method: Other
Terms and licenses: Academic/Nonprofit Terms; Industry Terms
How to cite: SRPK1-NanoLuc Fusion Vector was a gift from Promega Corporation (Addgene plasmid # 237178 ; http://n2t.net/addgene:237178 ; RRID:Addgene_237178)
